>Addgene plasmid #149031 | pGBW-m4046368 | addgene full sequence | sequence record 297825 | Ginkgo NGS Result
GCGGCCGCCCCACACACCATAGCTTCAAAATGTTTCTACTCCTTTTTTACTCTTCCAGATTTTCTCGGAC
TCCGCGCATCGCCGTACCACTTCAAAACACCCAAGCACAGCATACTAAATTTCCCCTCTTTCTTCCTCTA
GGGTGTCGTTAATTACCCGTACTAAAGGTTTGGAAAAGAAAAAAGAGACCGCCTCGTTTCTTTTTCTTCG
TCGAAAAAGGCAATAAAAATTTTTATCACGTTTCTTTTTCTTGAAAATTTTTTTTTTTGATTTTTTTCTC
TTTCGATGACCTCCCATTGATATTTAAGTTAATAAACGGTCTTCAATTTCTCAAGTTTCAGTTTCATTTT
TCTTGTTCTATTACAACTTTTTTTACTTCTTGCTCATTAGAAAGAAAGCATAGCAATCTAATCTAAGTTT
TAATTACAAAATGGCATACACGAGGTATGTAGACAATAACTTTTGCGGTCCTGATGGATACCCACTGGAA
TGTATCAAAGATTTGTTAGCTCGTGCCGGTAAGGCTAGCTGTACCCTTTCTGAGCAATTGGACTTCATAG
ACACTAAGAGAGGTGTTTACTGTTGTCGCGAACATGAACACGAAATTGCCTGGTATACCGAGAGATCAGA
AAAATCCTACGAATTACAGACTCCATTCGAAATTAAGTTGGCTAAGAAGTTTGATACATTCAACGGCGAA
TGCCCCAATTTCGTCTTTCCATTGAACTCTATCATTAAAACTATCCAACCGAGAGTCGAGAAGAAGAAAT
TGGATGGTTTTATGGGTAGAATTAGATCGGTGTACCCAGTTGCTTCCCCAAATGAATGTAACCAAATGTG
TCTATCTACTTTGATGAAGTGTGACCACTGTGGTGAAACCAGTTGGCAAACAGGCGACTTCGTTAAGGCT
ACATGTGAATTTTGCGGTACCGAGAACCTCACTAAGGAAGGTGCGACTACTTGTGGTTATTTACCTCAAA
ATGCAGTTGTCAAGATTTACTGTCCAGCTTGCCATAACTCTGAAGTTGGACCTGAACACAGCTTGGCTGA
ATACCACAACGAATCCGGTTTAAAGACCATCCTTCGAAAAGGTGGTCGTACCATAGCCTTCGGGGGTTGC
GTCTTCTCATATGTTGGTTGTCATAATAAGTGTGCCTATTGGGTTCCAAGAGCTTCTGCTAATATCGGAT
GTAACCACACGGGTGTGGTCGGTGAAGGCTCTGAGGGTTTGAACGATAACTTGTTGGAAATACTTCAGAA
GGAAAAGGTCAACATTAACATCGTTGGTGACTTTAAATTGAATGAAGAAATTGCTATTATCCTAGCGTCC
TTCTCGGCCTCAACTTCCGCTTTTGTAGAAACTGTTAAGGGTCTTGATTACAAAGCTTTCAAGCAAATCG
TAGAATCATGCGGTAATTTCAAGGTTACCAAGGGGAAAGCCAAAAAAGGTGCCTGGAACATTGGTGAACA
AAAGTCTATACTGAGTCCATTATATGCTTTCGCATCTGAAGCTGCTAGAGTCGTCAGATCTATTTTTTCC
AGAACTCTCGAAACCGCTCAAAATTCAGTGAGAGTTTTGCAAAAAGCAGCCATTACTATCTTGGACGGTA
TTTCCCAGTACTCTTTGAGGTTAATCGATGCTATGATGTTTACCTCCGACTTGGCTACTAATAACCTGGT
CGTCATGGCTTACATAACCGGTGGCGTTGTTCAATTGACATCTCAATGGCTAACTAATATATTCGGTACT
GTTTATGAAAAGCTCAAGCCAGTCTTGGATTGGTTGGAGGAAAAGTTCAAGGAGGGCGTTGAGTTTTTAC
GGGATGGTTGGGAAATCGTTAAGTTCATTTCTACATGTGCCTGTGAAATTGTCGGTGGTCAAATCGTGAC
CTGTGCTAAGGAAATTAAGGAGTCGGTTCAAACTTTCTTTAAGTTGGTGAACAAATTTTTAGCTCTCTGT
GCTGATTCGATTATCATCGGAGGAGCGAAATTGAAGGCACTGAACTTGGGTGAAACCTTCGTCACCCACT
CCAAAGGTCTGTACCGTAAATGTGTTAAATCAAGAGAAGAAACTGGTTTGCTAATGCCTTTGAAGGCCCC
GAAGGAAATTATCTTCTTGGAAGGTGAAACATTACCAACAGAGGTTTTAACGGAAGAGGTAGTTTTGAAG
ACGGGGGATTTGCAGCCGTTAGAACAACCAACCTCTGAAGCCGTGGAAGCTCCCCTAGTTGGAACGCCAG
TTTGCATTAACGGTCTGATGTTATTGGAAATCAAGGACACCGAAAAGTACTGTGCTCTCGCTCCAAACAT
GATGGTCACTAACAATACCTTCACTTTGAAGGGTGGTCTCGTGCCGAGAGGTTCTTGGAGCCATCCGCAG
TTTGAAAAATAAACAGGCCCCTTTTCCTTTGTCGATATCATGTAATTAGTTATGTCACGCTTACATTCAC
GCCCTCCTCCCACATCCGCTCTAACCGAAAAGGAAGGAGTTAGACAACCTGAAGTCTAGGTCCCTATTTA
TTTTTTTTAATAGTTATGTTAGTATTAAGAACGTTATTTATATTTCAAATTTTTCTTTTTTTTCTGTACA
AAGCGGCCGCCGAACCACTAGTGCACTGCAGTACACGGTTTCCTTGAAATTTTTTTGATTCGGTAATCTC
CGAACAGAAGGAAGAACGAAGGAAGGAGCACAGACTTAGATTGGTATATATACGCATATGTAGTGTTGAA
GAAACATGAAATTGCCCAGTATTCTTAACCCAACTGCACAGAACAAAAACGTGCAGGAAACGAAGATAAA
TCATGTCGAAAGCTACATATAAGGAACGTGCTGCTACTCATCCTAGTCCTGTTGCTGCCAAGCTATTTAA
TATCATGCACGAAAAGCAAACAAACTTGTGTGCTTCATTGGATGTTCGTACCACCAAGGAATTACTGGAG
TTAGTTGAAGCATTAGGTCCCAAAATTTGTTTACTAAAAACACATGTGGATATCTTGACTGATTTTTCCA
TGGAGGGCACAGTTAAGCCGCTAAAGGCATTATCCGCCAAGTACAATTTTTTACTCTTCGAGGACAGAAA
ATTTGCTGACATTGGTAATACAGTCAAATTGCAGTACTCTGCGGGTGTATACAGAATAGCAGAATGGGCA
GACATTACGAATGCACACGGTGTGGTGGGCCCAGGTATTGTTAGCGGTTTGAAGCAGGCGGCAGAAGAAG
TAACAAAGGAACCTAGAGGCCTTTTGATGTTAGCAGAATTGTCATGCAAGGGCTCCCTATCTACTGGAGA
ATATACTAAGGGTACTGTTGACATTGCGAAGAGCGACAAAGATTTTGTTATCGGCTTTATTGCTCAAAGA
GACATGGGTGGAAGAGATGAAGGTTACGATTGGTTGATTATGACACCCGGTGTGGGTTTAGATGACAAGG
GAGATGCATTGGGTCAACAGTATAGAACCGTGGATGATGTGGTTTCTACAGGATCTGACATTATTATTGT
TGGAAGAGGACTATTTGCAAAGGGAAGGGATGCTAAGGTAGAGGGTGAACGTTACAGAAAAGCAGGCTGG
GAAGCATATTTGAGAAGATGCGGCCAGCAAAACTAAAAAACTGTATTATAAGTAAATGCATGTATACTAA
ACTCACAAATTAGAGCTTCAATTTAATTATATCAGTTATTACCCGAGTAACGAAGCATCTGTGCTTCATT
TTGTAGAACAAAAATGCAACGCGAGAGCGCTAATTTTTCAAACAAAGAATCTGAGCTGCATTTTTACAGA
ACAGAAATGCAACGCGAAAGCGCTATTTTACCAACGAAGAATCTGTGCTTCATTTTTGTAAAACAAAAAT
GCAACGCGAGAGCGCTAATTTTTCAAACAAAGAATCTGAGCTGCATTTTTACAGAACAGAAATGCAACGC
GAGAGCGCTATTTTACCAACAAAGAATCTATACTTCTTTTTTGTTCTACAAAAATGCATCCCGAGAGCGC
TATTTTTCTAACAAAGCATCTTAGATTACTTTTTTTCTCCTTTGTGCGCTCTATAATGCAGTCTCTTGAT
AACTTTTTGCACTGTAGGTCCGTTAAGGTTAGAAGAAGGCTACTTTGGTGTCTATTTTCTCTTCCATAAA
AAAAGCCTGACTCCACTTCCCGCGTTTACTGATTACTAGCGAAGCTGCGGGTGCATTTTTTCAAGATAAA
GGCATCCCCGATTATATTCTATACCGATGTGGATTGCGCATACTTTGTGAACAGAAAGTGATAGCGTTGA
TGATTCTTCATTGGTCAGAAAATTATGAACGGTTTCTTCTATTTTGTCTCTATATACTACGTATAGGAAA
TGTTTACATTTTCGTATTGTTTTCGATTCACTCTATGAATAGTTCTTACTACAATTTTTTTGTCTAAAGA
GTAATACTAGAGATAAACATAAAAAATGTAGAGGTCGAGTTTAGATGCAAGTTCAAGGAGCGAAAGGTGG
ATGGGTAGGTTATATAGGGATATAGCACAGAGATATATAGCAAAGAGATACTTTTGAGCAATGTTTGTGG
AAGCGGTATTCGCAATATTTTAGTAGCTCGTTACAGTCCGGTGCGTTTTTGGTTTTTTGAAAGTGCGTCA
TCAGAGCGCTTTTGGTTTTCAAAAGCGCTCTGAAGTTCCTATACTTTCTAGCTAGAGAATAGGAACTTCC
CGAGCGGCCGCGTGTTACAAGCTTGACTCCAGCGTAACTGGACTGCAATCAACTCACTGGCTCACCTTCA
CGGGTGGGCCTTTCTTCGGTAGAAAATCAAAGGATCTTCTTGAGATCCTTTTTTTCTGCGCGTAATCTGC
TGCTTGCAAACAAAAAAACCACCGCTACCAGCGGTGGTTTGTTTGCCGGATCAAGAGCTACCAACTCTTT
TTCCGAGGTAACTGGCTTCAGCAGAGCGCAGATACCAAATACTGTTCTTCTAGTGTAGCCGTAGTTAGGC
CACCACTTCAAGAACTCTGTAGCACCGCCTACATACCTCGCTCTGCTAATCCTGTTACCAGTGGCTGCTG
CCAGTGGCGATAAGTCGTGTCTTACCGGGTTGGACTCAAGACGATAGTTACCGGATAAGGCGCAGCGGTC
GGGCTGAACGGGGGGTTCGTGCACACAGCCCAGCTTGGAGCGAACGACCTACACCGAACTGAGATACCTA
CAGCGTGAGCTATGAGAAAGCGCCACGCTTCCCGAAGGGAGAAAGGCGGACAGGTATCCGGTAAGCGGCA
GGGTCGGAACAGGAGAGCGCACGAGGGAGCTTCCAGGGGTAAACGCCTGGTATCTTTATAGTCCTGTCGG
GTTTCGCCACCTCTGACTTGAGCATCGATTTTTGTGATGCTCGTCAGGGGGGCGGAGCCTATGGAAAAAC
GCCAGCAACGCAGAAAGGCCCACCCGAAGGTGAGCCAGGTGATTACATTTGGGCCCTCATCAGAGGTTTT
CACCGTCATCACCGAAACGCGCGAGGCAGCTGCGGTAAAGCTCATCAGCGTGGTCGTGAAGCGATTCACA
GATGTCTGCCTGTTCATCCGCGTCCAGCTCGTTGAGTTTCTCCAGAAGCGTTAATGTCTGGCTTCTGATA
AAGCGGGCCATGTTAAGGGCGGTTTTTTCCTGTTTGGTCACTTACCAATGCTTAATCAGTGAGGCACCTA
TCTCAGCGATCTGTCTATTTCGTTCATCCATAGTTGCCTGACTCCCCGTCGTGTAGATAACTACGATGCG
GGAGGGCTTACCATCTGGCCCCAGTGCTGCAATGATACCGCGAGACCCACGCTCACCGGCTCCAGATTTA
TCAGCAATAAACCAGCCAGCCGGGAGGGCCGAGCGCAGAAGTGATCCTGCAACTTTATCCGCCTCCATCC
AGTCTATTAATTGTTGCCGGGAAGCTAGAGTAAGTAGTTCGCCAGTTAATAGTTTGCGCAACGTTGTTGC
CATTGCTACAGGCATCGTGGTGTCACGCTCGTCGTTTGGTATGGCTTCATTCAGCTCCGGTTCCCAACGA
TCAAGGCGAGTTACATGATCCCCCATGTTGTGCAAAAAAGCGGTTAGCTCCTTCGGTCCTCCGATCGTTG
CCAGAAGTAAGTTGGCCGCAGTGTTATCACTCATGGTTATGGCAGCACTGCATAATTCTCTTACTGTCAT
GCCATCCGTGAGATGCTTTTCTGTGACTGGTGAGTACTCAACCAAGTCATTCTGAGAATAGTGTATGCGG
CGACCGAGTTGCTCTTGCCCGGCGTCAATACGGGATAATACCGCGCCACATAGCAGAACTTTAAAAGTGC
TCATCATTGGAAAACGTTCTTCGGGGCGTAAACTCTCAAGGATCTTACCGCTGTTGAGATCCAGTTCGAT
GTAACCCACTCGTGCACCCAACTGATCTTCAGCATCTTTTACTTTCACCAGCGTTTCTGGGTGAGCAAAA
ACAGGAAGGCAAAATGCCGCAAAAAAGGGAATAAGGGCGACACGGAAATGTTGAATACTCATTTTAGCTT
CCTTAGCTCCTGAAAATCTCGATAACTCAAAAAATACGCCCGGTAGTGATCTTATTTCATTATGGTGAAA
GTTGGAACCTCTTACGTGCCGATCAAGTCAAAAGCCTCCGGTCGGAGGCTTTTGACTTTCTGCTATGGAG
GTCAGGTATGATTTAAATGGTCAGTTAGA
Features (pLannotate 1.2.2; 13 found; start..end, strand, type, name):
     10..417     +  promoter       TEF1 promoter: S. cerevisiae TEF1; promoter for EF-1α
    434..2347    +  CDS            R1A_SARS2 (fragment): Experimental evidence at protein level: Swiss-Prot protein existence level 1. [Non-structural protein 10]: Plays a pivotal role in viral transcription by stimulating both nsp14 3'-5' exoribonuclease and nsp16 2'-O-methyltransferase activities. Therefore plays an essential role in viral mRNAs cap methylation. From Severe acute respiratory syndrome coronavirus 2 (2019-nCoV) (SARS-CoV-2).
   2418..2590    +  terminator     CYC1 terminator (fragment): S. cerevisiae CYC1; transcription terminator for CYC1
   2626..2802    +  promoter       URA3 promoter (fragment): S. cerevisiae URA3
   2803..3606    +  CDS            URA3: orotidine-5'-phosphate decarboxylase, required for uracil biosynthesis; S. cerevisiae URA3; yeast auxotrophic marker, counterselectable with 5-fluoroorotic acid (5-FOA)
   3689..4671    -  rep_origin     2μ ori: yeast 2μ plasmid origin of replication
   4749..4778    +  terminator     T3Te terminator: phage T3 early transcription terminator
   4800..5387    +  rep_origin     ori: high-copy-number ColE1/pMB1/pBR322/pUC origin of replication
   5399..5426    -  terminator     T7Te terminator: phage T7 early transcription terminator
   5450..5641    -  CDS            rop: Rop protein, which maintains plasmids at low copy number; rop
   5642..6502    -  CDS            AmpR: β-lactamase; bla; confers resistance to ampicillin, carbenicillin, and related antibiotics
   6503..6605    -  promoter       cat promoter: promoter of the E. coli cat gene encoding chloramphenicol acetyltransferase
   6606..6637    -  terminator     tonB terminator: bidirectional E. coli tonB-P14 transcription terminator
