[The description below was written by a language model from this plasmid's Addgene catalogue record and pLannotate feature annotations shown in this document.]
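Description:
pGBW-m4046368 is an episomal yeast expression plasmid for producing SARS-CoV-2 nsp2 in Saccharomyces cerevisiae. It is an E. coli/yeast shuttle vector. In bacteria it replicates from a high-copy ColE1/pUC-type origin and is selected with ampicillin through a β-lactamase gene, which the annotation places downstream of a cat promoter. In yeast it is maintained by the 2μ origin, which supports multicopy episomal replication, and selected by URA3 complementation of uracil auxotrophy. URA3 can also be counterselected with 5-FOA. Short phage T3 and T7 early terminators and a tonB terminator flank the bacterial modules, presumably insulating them from transcriptional read-through. A short rop annotation sits directly adjacent to AmpR, although the catalogue entry lists the plasmid as high copy.

The payload is a synthetic nsp2 coding sequence of about 1.9 kb, recoded for S. cerevisiae codon usage ("recode 1") and corresponding to the nsp2 cleavage product of the ORF1ab polyprotein. It is driven by the strong constitutive TEF1 promoter and terminated by a CYC1 terminator fragment. The automated feature table labels this ORF as a fragment of the replicase polyprotein 1a and attaches functional text about nsp10. That text is generic to the polyprotein database entry and does not describe this insert. The backbone is recorded as supplying a C-terminal thrombin-cleavable StrepII tag, which would allow Strep-Tactin affinity purification and subsequent tag removal, though the tag is not separately annotated in the table. The gene was made by synthesis with a NotI site. The depositor's sequencing may not cover the entire plasmid. The construct suits expression and purification of nsp2 from yeast for biochemical, structural or interaction studies.
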