Addgene plasmid #149031: pGBW-m4046368
Purpose: Yeast Expression plasmid for SARS-CoV-2 nsp2
Depositing lab: Ginkgo Bioworks & Benjie Chen. Depositing organization: Ginkgo Bioworks.
Backbone
  Vector backbone: AmpR; 2u URA3
  Backbone size w/o insert (bp): 4078
  Vector type: Yeast Expression
  Selectable markers: URA3
Growth in bacteria
  Bacterial resistance: Ampicillin, 100 μg/mL
  Growth temperature: 37°C
  Growth strain: DH5alpha
  Copy number: High Copy
Gene/Insert
  Gene/Insert name: SARS-CoV-2 nsp2
  Species: S. cerevisiae (budding yeast); Severe acute respiratory syndrome coronavirus 2
  Insert size (bp): 1913
  Mutation: Saccharomyces cerevisiae recode 1
  Entrez Gene: ORF1ab (a.k.a. GU280_gp01)
  Promoter: pTEF1
  Tag / fusion protein: Cleavable thrombin;StrepII (C terminal on backbone)
  Cloning method: Unknown
Resource information
  A portion of this plasmid was derived from a plasmid made by: GinkgoBioworks
Depositor comments: NCBI Reference Sequence: YP_009725298.1. Created by gene synthesis with Not1 site. NGS used for QC was performed by Ginkgo and may not fully cover the entire plasmid.
How to cite: pGBW-m4046368 was a gift from Ginkgo Bioworks & Benjie Chen (Addgene plasmid # 149031 ; http://n2t.net/addgene:149031 ; RRID:Addgene_149031)
